Addgene plasmid #143730: TFORF0781
Purpose: Lentiviral vector for overexpressing transcription factor ORFs with unique 24-bp barcodes. Barcodes facilitate identification of transcription factors in pooled screens.
Depositing lab: Feng Zhang. Depositing organization: Broad Institute. Publication: A transcription factor atlas of directed differentiation. Joung J, Ma S, Tay T, Geiger-Schuller KR, Kirchgatterer PC, Verdine VK, Guo B, Arias-Garcia MA, Allen WE, Singh A, Kuksenko O, Abudayyeh OO, Gootenberg JS, Fu Z, Macrae RK, Buenrostro JD, Regev A, Zhang F. Cell. 2023 Jan 5;186(1):209-229.e26. doi: 10.1016/j.cell.2022.11.026. PubMed 36608654.
Backbone
  Vector backbone: pLX_TRC317
  Backbone manufacturer: Broad Institute Genetic Perturbation Platform
  Backbone size w/o insert (bp): 8264
  Vector type: Mammalian Expression, Lentiviral
  Selectable markers: Puromycin
Growth in bacteria
  Bacterial resistance: Ampicillin, 100 μg/mL
  Growth temperature: 30°C
  Growth strain: NEB Stable
  Copy number: High Copy
Gene/Insert
  Gene/Insert name: ZNF93
  Species: H. sapiens (human)
  Insert size (bp): 1964
  Entrez Gene: ZNF93 (a.k.a. TF34, HPF34, HTF34, ZNF505)
  Promoter: EF1a
  Cloning method: Unknown
  Sequencing primers: 5′ GGGTGGAGACTGAAGTTAGGCCAG; 3′ CACATAGCGTAAAAGGAGCAACATAG
Terms and licenses: Academic/Nonprofit Terms; Industry Terms: Not Available to Industry
Depositor comments: NM_031218,ENST00000343769 . The transcription factor ORF portion of this plasmid was synthesized by Genewiz. Please test multiple small colonies in case of plasmid recombination. To make this collection available in a timely manner, a portion of this collection was not fully sequenced by Addgene. If an Addgene verified full plasmid sequence is not available, please contact us prior to placing an order to request the full sequence.
How to cite: TFORF0781 was a gift from Feng Zhang (Addgene plasmid # 143730 ; http://n2t.net/addgene:143730 ; RRID:Addgene_143730)
