[The description below was written by a language model from this plasmid's Addgene catalogue record and pLannotate feature annotations shown in this document.]
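Description:
TFORF0781 is a lentiviral mammalian expression plasmid built on the pLX_TRC317 backbone and carrying the human zinc-finger transcription factor ZNF93 as a synthesized open reading frame. It belongs to a large collection of transcription factor overexpression constructs. Each one is tagged with a unique 24-bp barcode so that individual factors can be identified by sequencing in pooled screens, such as those probing directed differentiation. In bacteria the plasmid is maintained through a high-copy ColE1/pUC-type origin and ampicillin resistance (AmpR), and an f1 origin is also present. The depositor notes a risk of recombination, which is common for LTR-containing plasmids.

The viral portion has a third-generation, self-inactivating layout. An RSV promoter drives a truncated HIV-1 5' LTR, followed by the Ψ packaging signal with a partial gag sequence, the Rev response element for nuclear export of the genomic RNA, a cPPT/CTS element, and a ΔU3 3' LTR followed by an SV40 polyadenylation signal. Within the transfer cassette, an SV40 early promoter drives puromycin N-acetyltransferase for selection of transduced cells. Downstream, the EF-1α promoter drives the ZNF93 ORF, and a WPRE after the insert enhances transcript stability and expression.

The automated annotation labels the start of the ORF region as fragments of ZNF720 and ZNF493. These calls most likely reflect homology among related zinc-finger proteins rather than a different insert, and most of the ORF is unannotated. The barcode itself is also not annotated in the feature table. Several short hits, including the U6 promoter, small t antigen, lacZα and lacI fragments, appear to be backbone remnants.
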