Features (pLannotate 1.2.2; 32 found; start..end, strand, type, name):
      5..231     +  promoter       RSV promoter: Rous sarcoma virus enhancer/promoter
    232..412     +  LTR            5' LTR (truncated): truncated 5' long terminal repeat (LTR) from HIV-1
    459..584     +  misc_feature   HIV-1 Ψ: packaging signal of human immunodeficiency virus type 1
    568..931     +  CDS            HIV-1 gag (fragment): gag protein from human immunodeficiency virus 1; gag
   1077..1310    +  misc_feature   RRE: The Rev response element (RRE) of HIV-1 allows for Rev-dependent mRNA export from the nucleus to the cytoplasm.
   1687..1713    +  CDS            Rev (fragment): human immunodeficiency virus 1 (HIV-1) Rev protein; rev; enhances nuclear export of unspliced and incompletely spliced viral mRNAs
   1720..1743    +  promoter       SV40 promoter (fragment): SV40 early promoter
   1744..1815    +  promoter       SV40 promoter (fragment): SV40 enhancer and early promoter
   1839..1974    +  rep_origin     SV40 ori: SV40 origin of replication
   2020..2616    +  CDS            PuroR (fragment): puromycin N-acetyltransferase; pac from Streptomyces; confers resistance to puromycin
   2665..2782    +  misc_feature   cPPT/CTS: central polypurine tract and central termination sequence of HIV-1
   2847..2913    +  CDS            small t antigen (fragment): SV40 (simian virus 40) small t antigen
   2920..4098    +  promoter       EF-1α promoter: strong constitutive promoter for human elongation factor EF-1α
   4115..4471    +  CDS            ZNF720 (fragment): ZN720_HUMAN - Experimental evidence at protein level: Swiss-Prot protein existence level 1. From Homo sapiens (Human).
   4475..4618    +  CDS            ZNF493 (fragment): ZN493_HUMAN - Experimental evidence at protein level: Swiss-Prot protein existence level 1. May be involved in transcriptional regulation. From Homo sapiens (Human).
   5990..6043    +  promoter       U6 promoter (fragment): RNA polymerase III promoter for human U6 snRNA
   6085..6673    +  misc_feature   WPRE: woodchuck hepatitis virus posttranscriptional regulatory element
   6724..6743    +  misc_feature   cPPT/CTS (fragment): central polypurine tract and central termination sequence of HIV-1
   6745..6978    +  LTR            3' LTR (ΔU3): self-inactivating 3' long terminal repeat (LTR) from HIV-1
   7056..7177    +  polyA_signal   SV40 poly(A) signal: SV40 polyadenylation signal
   7217..7352    +  rep_origin     SV40 ori: SV40 origin of replication
   7373..7391    -  promoter       T7 promoter: promoter for bacteriophage T7 RNA polymerase
   7399..7554    +  CDS            lacZα (fragment): LacZα fragment of β-galactosidase; lacZ fragment
   7559..7987    +  rep_origin     f1 ori (sequence partly withheld): f1 bacteriophage origin of replication; arrow indicates direction of (+) strand synthesis
   8040..8144    +  promoter       AmpR promoter: bla
   8145..9005    +  CDS            AmpR: β-lactamase; bla; confers resistance to ampicillin, carbenicillin, and related antibiotics
   9176..9764    +  rep_origin     ori: high-copy-number ColE1/pMB1/pBR322/pUC origin of replication
   9947..10039   +  CDS            lacI (fragment): lac repressor; lacI; The lac repressor binds to the lac operator to inhibit transcription in E. coli. This inhibition can be relieved by adding lactose or isopropyl-β-D-thiogalactopyranoside (IPTG).
  10052..10073   +  protein_bind   CAP binding site: CAP binding activates transcription in the presence of cAMP. E. coli catabolite activator protein
  10088..10118   +  promoter       lac promoter: promoter for the E. coli lac operon
  10126..10142   +  protein_bind   lac operator: The lac repressor binds to the lac operator to inhibit transcription in E. coli. This inhibition can be relieved by adding lactose or isopropyl-β-D-thiogalactopyranoside (IPTG). lac repressor encoded by lacI
  10187..10205   +  promoter       T3 promoter: promoter for bacteriophage T3 RNA polymerase
>Addgene plasmid #143730 | TFORF0781 | addgene full sequence | sequence record 471127 | Addgene NGS Result
TTAATGTAGTCTTATGCAATACTCTTGTAGTCTTGCAACATGGTAACGATGAGTTAGCAACATGCCTTAC
AAGGAGAGAAAAAGCACCGTGCATGCCGATTGGTGGAAGTAAGGTGGTACGATCGTGCCTTATTAGGAAG
GCAACAGACGGGTCTGACATGGATTGGACGAACCACTGAATTGCCGCATTGCAGAGATATTGTATTTAAG
TGCCTAGCTCGATACATAAACGGGTCTCTCTGGTTAGACCAGATCTGAGCCTGGGAGCTCTCTGGCTAAC
TAGGGAACCCACTGCTTAAGCCTCAATAAAGCTTGCCTTGAGTGCTTCAAGTAGTGTGTGCCCGTCTGTT
GTGTGACTCTGGTAACTAGAGATCCCTCAGACCCTTTTAGTCAGTGTGGAAAATCTCTAGCAGTGGCGCC
CGAACAGGGACTTGAAAGCGAAAGGGAAACCAGAGGAGCTCTCTCGACGCAGGACTCGGCTTGCTGAAGC
GCGCACGGCAAGAGGCGAGGGGCGGCGACTGGTGAGTACGCCAAAAATTTTGACTAGCGGAGGCTAGAAG
GAGAGAGATGGGTGCGAGAGCGTCAGTATTAAGCGGGGGAGAATTAGATCGCGATGGGAAAAAATTCGGT
TAAGGCCAGGGGGAAAGAAAAAATATAAATTAAAACATATAGTATGGGCAAGCAGGGAGCTAGAACGATT
CGCAGTTAATCCTGGCCTGTTAGAAACATCAGAAGGCTGTAGACAAATACTGGGACAGCTACAACCATCC
CTTCAGACAGGATCAGAAGAACTTAGATCATTATATAATACAGTAGCAACCCTCTATTGTGTGCATCAAA
GGATAGAGATAAAAGACACCAAGGAAGCTTTAGACAAGATAGAGGAAGAGCAAAACAAAAGTAAGACCAC
CGCACAGCAAGCGGCCGCTGATCTTCAGACCTGGAGGAGGAGATATGAGGGACAATTGGAGAAGTGAATT
ATATAAATATAAAGTAGTAAAAATTGAACCATTAGGAGTAGCACCCACCAAGGCAAAGAGAAGAGTGGTG
CAGAGAGAAAAAAGAGCAGTGGGAATAGGAGCTTTGTTCCTTGGGTTCTTGGGAGCAGCAGGAAGCACTA
TGGGCGCAGCGTCAATGACGCTGACGGTACAGGCCAGACAATTATTGTCTGGTATAGTGCAGCAGCAGAA
CAATTTGCTGAGGGCTATTGAGGCGCAACAGCATCTGTTGCAACTCACAGTCTGGGGCATCAAGCAGCTC
CAGGCAAGAATCCTGGCTGTGGAAAGATACCTAAAGGATCAACAGCTCCTGGGGATTTGGGGTTGCTCTG
GAAAACTCATTTGCACCACTGCTGTGCCTTGGAATGCTAGTTGGAGTAATAAATCTCTGGAACAGATTTG
GAATCACACGACCTGGATGGAGTGGGACAGAGAAATTAACAATTACACAAGCTTAATACACTCCTTAATT
GAAGAATCGCAAAACCAGCAAGAAAAGAATGAACAAGAATTATTGGAATTAGATAAATGGGCAAGTTTGT
GGAATTGGTTTAACATAACAAATTGGCTGTGGTATATAAAATTATTCATAATGATAGTAGGAGGCTTGGT
AGGTTTAAGAATAGTTTTTGCTGTACTTTCTATAGTGAATAGAGTTAGGCAGGGATATTCACCATTATCG
TTTCAGACCCACCTCCCAACCCCGAGGGGACCCATGCATTGCATCTCAATTAGTCAGCAACCAGGTGTGG
AAAGTCCCCAGGCTCCCCAGCAGGCAGAAGTATGCAAAGCATGCGTCTCAATTAGTCAGCAACCATAGTC
CCGCCCCTAACTCCGCCCATCCCGCCCCTAACTCCGCCCAGTTCCGCCCATTCTCCGCCCCATGGCTGAC
TAATTTTTTTTATTTATGCAGAGGCCGAGGCCGCCTCGGCCTCTGAGCTATTCCAGAAGTAGTGAGGAGG
CTTTTTTGGAGGCCTAGGCTTTTGCAAAAAGCTTTCTAGAGGTACCACCGGAGCTTACCATGACCGAGTA
CAAGCCCACGGTGCGCCTCGCCACCCGCGACGACGTCCCCAGGGCCGTACGCACCCTCGCCGCCGCGTTC
GCCGACTACCCCGCCACGCGCCACACCGTCGATCCGGACCGCCACATCGAGCGGGTCACCGAGCTGCAAG
AACTCTTCCTCACGCGCGTCGGGCTCGACATCGGCAAGGTGTGGGTCGCGGACGACGGCGCCGCCGTGGC
GGTCTGGACCACGCCGGAGAGCGTCGAAGCGGGGGCGGTGTTCGCCGAGATCGGCCCGCGCATGGCCGAG
TTGAGCGGTTCCCGGCTGGCCGCGCAGCAACAGATGGAAGGCCTCCTGGCGCCGCACCGGCCCAAGGAGC
CCGCGTGGTTCCTGGCCACCGTCGGCGTCTCGCCCGACCACCAGGGCAAGGGTCTGGGCAGCGCCGTCGT
GCTCCCCGGAGTGGAGGCGGCCGAGCGCGCCGGGGTGCCCGCCTTCCTGGAGACCTCCGCGCCCCGCAAC
CTCCCCTTCTACGAGCGGCTCGGCTTCACCGTCACCGCCGACGTCGAGGTGCCCGAAGGACCGCGCACCT
GGTGCATGACCCGCAAGCCCGGTGCCAGTTAACGAATTCTAGATCTTGAGACAAATGGCAGTATTCATCC
ACAATTTTAAAAGAAAAGGGGGGATTGGGGGGTACAGTGCAGGGGAAAGAATAGTAGACATAATAGCAAC
AGACATACAAACTAAAGAATTACAAAAACAAATTACAAAAATTCAAAATTTTCGGGTTTATTACAGGGAC
AGCAGAGATCCACTTTGGCGCCGGCTCGAGGCCTGCAGGTGCAAAGATGGATAAAGTTTTAAACAGAGAG
GAATCTTTGCAGCTAATGGACCTTCTAGGTCTTGAAAGGAGTGGGAATTGGCTCCGGTGCCCGTCAGTGG
GCAGAGCGCACATCGCCCACAGTCCCCGAGAAGTTGGGGGGAGGGGTCGGCAATTGAACCGGTGCCTAGA
GAAGGTGGCGCGGGGTAAACTGGGAAAGTGATGTCGTGTACTGGCTCCGCCTTTTTCCCGAGGGTGGGGG
AGAACCGTATATAAGTGCAGTAGTCGCCGTGAACGTTCTTTTTCGCAACGGGTTTGCCGCCAGAACACAG
GTAAGTGCCGTGTGTGGTTCCCGCGGGCCTGGCCTCTTTACGGGTTATGGCCCTTGCGTGCCTTGAATTA
CTTCCACCTGGCTGCAGTACGTGATTCTTGATCCCGAGCTTCGGGTTGGAAGTGGGTGGGAGAGTTCGAG
GCCTTGCGCTTAAGGAGCCCCTTCGCCTCGTGCTTGAGTTGAGGCCTGGCCTGGGCGCTGGGGCCGCCGC
GTGCGAATCTGGTGGCACCTTCGCGCCTGTCTCGCTGCTTTCGATAAGTCTCTAGCCATTTAAAATTTTT
GATGACCTGCTGCGACGCTTTTTTTCTGGCAAGATAGTCTTGTAAATGCGGGCCAAGATCTGCACACTGG
TATTTCGGTTTTTGGGGCCGCGGGCGGCGACGGGGCCCGTGCGTCCCAGCGCACATGTTCGGCGAGGCGG
GGCCTGCGAGCGCGGCCACCGAGAATCGGACGGGGGTAGTCTCAAGCTGGCCGGCCTGCTCTGGTGCCTG
GCCTCGCGCCGCCGTGTATCGCCCCGCCCTGGGCGGCAAGGCTGGCCCGGTCGGCACCAGTTGCGTGAGC
GGAAAGATGGCCGCTTCCCGGCCCTGCTGCAGGGAGCTCAAAATGGAGGACGCGGCGCTCGGGAGAGCGG
GCGGGTGAGTCACCCACACAAAGGAAAAGGGCCTTTCCGTCCTCAGCCGTCGCTTCATGTGACTCCACGG
AGTACCGGGCGCCGTCCAGGCACCTCGATTAGTTCTCGAGCTTTTGGAGTACGTCGTCTTTAGGTTGGGG
GGAGGGGTTTTATGCGATGGAGTTTCCCCACACTGAGTGGGTGGAGACTGAAGTTAGGCCAGCTTGGCAC
TTGATGTAATTCTCCTTGGAATTTGCCCTTTTTGAGTTTGGATCTTGGTTCATTCTCAAGCCTCAGACAG
TGGTTCAAAGTTTTTTTCTTCCATTTCAGGTGTCGTGAGGCTAGCACCGCCACCATGGGACCATTGCAAT
TTAGAGATGTGGCCATAGAATTCTCTCTGGAGGAGTGGCATTGCCTGGACACTGCACAGCGGAATCTATA
TAGGAATGTGATGTTAGAGAACTACAGTAACCTGGTCTTCCTTGGTATTGTTGTCTCTAAGCCAGACCTG
ATCGCCCATCTGGAGCAAGGAAAAAAACCTTTGACTATGAAGAGACATGAGATGGTAGCCAACCCCTCAG
TTATATGTTCTCATTTTGCCCAAGATCTTTGGCCAGAGCAGAACATAAAAGATTCTTTCCAAAAAGTGAT
ACTGAGAAGATATGAAAAACGTGGACATGGAAATTTACAGTTAATAAAAAGGTGTGAAAGTGTAGATGAG
TGTAAGGTGCACACAGGAGGTTATAATGGACTTAACCAGTGTAGTACAACTACCCAGAGCAAAGTATTTC
AATGTGATAAATATGGGAAAGTCTTTCATAAATTTTCAAATTCAAATAGACATAATATAAGACATACTGA
AAAAAAACCTTTCAAATGCATAGAATGTGGCAAAGCTTTTAACCAGTTCTCAACCCTTATAACACATAAG
AAAATTCATACTGGAGAGAAACCCTACATTTGTGAAGAATGTGGCAAAGCCTTTAAGTACTCCTCTGCCC
TTAATACACATAAGAGAATTCATACTGGAGAGAAACCATACAAGTGTGATAAATGTGACAAAGCCTTTAT
TGCATCCTCAACCCTTAGTAAACATGAGATCATTCATACTGGAAAGAAACCCTACAAGTGTGAAGAATGT
GGCAAAGCTTTTAACCAATCCTCGACACTTACTAAACATAAGAAAATTCATACTGGAGAGAAACCCTACA
AATGTGAAGAATGTGGCAAAGCTTTTAACCAATCCTCAACACTTACTAAACATAAGAAAATTCATACTGG
AGAGAAGCCCTACGTTTGTGAAGAATGTGGCAAAGCCTTTAAGTACTCCCGTATCCTTACTACACATAAG
AGAATTCATACTGGAGAGAAACCATACAAGTGTAATAAATGTGGCAAAGCCTTTATTGCATCCTCAACCC
TTAGTAGACATGAGTTCATTCATATGGGAAAGAAACATTACAAATGTGAAGAATGTGGCAAAGCCTTCAT
TTGGTCCTCAGTCCTAACTAGACATAAGAGAGTTCATACTGGAGAGAAGCCCTACAAATGTGAAGAATGT
GGCAAAGCCTTTAAGTACTCCTCTACCCTTAGTTCACATAAGAGAAGTCATACTGGAGAGAAACCCTACA
AATGTGAAGAATGTGGCAAAGCCTTTGTTGCATCCTCAACCCTTAGTAAACATGAGATCATTCATACTGG
AAAGAAACCCTACAAGTGTGAAGAATGTGGCAAAGCTTTTAACCAGTCCTCATCCCTTACTAAACATAAG
AAAATTCATACTGGAGAGAAACCCTACAAATGTGAAGAATGTGGCAAAGCTTTTAACCAGTCCTCTTCCC
TTACTAAACATAAGAAAATTCATACTGGAGAGAAACCCTACAAATGTGAAGAATGTGGCAAAGCTTTTAA
CCAGTCCTCAACCCTTATTAAACATAAGAAAATTCATACTAGAGAGAAACCCTACAAATGTGAAGAATGT
GGCAAAGCTTTTCACCTATCCACACACCTTACTACACATAAGATACTTCATACTGGAGAGAAACCTTATA
GATGTAGAGAATGTGGCAAAGCTTTTAACCATTCTGCAACCCTTTCTTCACATAAGAAAATCCATTCTGG
AGAGAAACCATACGAGTGTGATAAATGTGGCAAAGCCTTTATTTCACCCTCAAGCCTTAGTAGACATGAG
ATAATTCATACTGGGGAGAAACCCTAGTAATGAACTAGTCCGTAACTTGAAAGTATTTCGATTTCTTGGC
TTTATATATCTTGTGGAAAGGACGATCATGATGCGGTCAGAGCAAGCCGACGCGTTAAGTCGACAATCAA
CCTCTGGATTACAAAATTTGTGAAAGATTGACTGGTATTCTTAACTATGTTGCTCCTTTTACGCTATGTG
GATACGCTGCTTTAATGCCTTTGTATCATGCTATTGCTTCCCGTATGGCTTTCATTTTCTCCTCCTTGTA
TAAATCCTGGTTGCTGTCTCTTTATGAGGAGTTGTGGCCCGTTGTCAGGCAACGTGGCGTGGTGTGCACT
GTGTTTGCTGACGCAACCCCCACTGGTTGGGGCATTGCCACCACCTGTCAGCTCCTTTCCGGGACTTTCG
CTTTCCCCCTCCCTATTGCCACGGCGGAACTCATCGCCGCCTGCCTTGCCCGCTGCTGGACAGGGGCTCG
GCTGTTGGGCACTGACAATTCCGTGGTGTTGTCGGGGAAATCATCGTCCTTTCCTTGGCTGCTCGCCTGT
GTTGCCACCTGGATTCTGCGCGGGACGTCCTTCTGCTACGTCCCTTCGGCCCTCAATCCAGCGGACCTTC
CTTCCCGCGGCCTGCTGCCGGCTCTGCGGCCTCTTCCGCGTCTTCGCCTTCGCCCTCAGACGAGTCGGAT
CTCCCTTTGGGCCGCCTCCCCGCGTCGACTTTAAGACCAATGACTTACAAGGCAGCTGTAGATCTTAGCC
ACTTTTTAAAAGAAAAGGGGGGACTGGAAGGGCTAATTCACTCCCAACGAAGACAAGATCTGCTTTTTGC
TTGTACTGGGTCTCTCTGGTTAGACCAGATCTGAGCCTGGGAGCTCTCTGGCTAACTAGGGAACCCACTG
CTTAAGCCTCAATAAAGCTTGCCTTGAGTGCTTCAAGTAGTGTGTGCCCGTCTGTTGTGTGACTCTGGTA
ACTAGAGATCCCTCAGACCCTTTTAGTCAGTGTGGAAAATCTCTAGCAGTACGTATAGTAGTTCATGTCA
TCTTATTATTCAGTATTTATAACTTGCAAAGAAATGAATATCAGAGAGTGAGAGGAACTTGTTTATTGCA
GCTTATAATGGTTACAAATAAAGCAATAGCATCACAAATTTCACAAATAAAGCATTTTTTTCACTGCATT
CTAGTTGTGGTTTGTCCAAACTCATCAATGTATCTTATCATGTCTGGCTCTAGCTATCCCGCCCCTAACT
CCGCCCATCCCGCCCCTAACTCCGCCCAGTTCCGCCCATTCTCCGCCCCATGGCTGACTAATTTTTTTTA
TTTATGCAGAGGCCGAGGCCGCCTCGGCCTCTGAGCTATTCCAGAAGTAGTGAGGAGGCTTTTTTGGAGG
CCTAGGGACGTACCCAATTCGCCCTATAGTGAGTCGTATTACGCGCGCTCACTGGCCGTCGTTTTACAAC
GTCGTGACTGGGAAAACCCTGGCGTTACCCAACTTAATCGCCTTGCAGCACATCCCCCTTTCGCCAGCTG
GCGTAATAGCGAAGAGGCCCGCACCGATCGCCCTTCCCAACAGTTGCGCAGCCTGAATGGCGAATGGG
[124 nt withheld, positions 7559-7682]
C
[91 nt withheld, positions 7684-7774]
A
[49 nt withheld, positions 7776-7824]
CCTTTGACGTTGGAGTCCACGTTCTTT
[37 nt withheld, positions 7852-7888]
ACCCTATCTCGGTCTATTCTTTTGATTTATAAGGGATTTTGCCGATTTCGGCCTATTGGTTAAAAAATGA
GCTGATTTAACAAAAATTTAACGCGAATTTTAACAAAATATTAACGCTTACAATTTAGGTGGCACTTTTC
GGGGAAATGTGCGCGGAACCCCTATTTGTTTATTTTTCTAAATACATTCAAATATGTATCCGCTCATGAG
ACAATAACCCTGATAAATGCTTCAATAATATTGAAAAAGGAAGAGTATGAGTATTCAACATTTCCGTGTC
GCCCTTATTCCCTTTTTTGCGGCATTTTGCCTTCCTGTTTTTGCTCACCCAGAAACGCTGGTGAAAGTAA
AAGATGCTGAAGATCAGTTGGGTGCACGAGTGGGTTACATCGAACTGGATCTCAACAGCGGTAAGATCCT
TGAGAGTTTTCGCCCCGAAGAACGTTTTCCAATGATGAGCACTTTTAAAGTTCTGCTATGTGGCGCGGTA
TTATCCCGTATTGACGCCGGGCAAGAGCAACTCGGTCGCCGCATACACTATTCTCAGAATGACTTGGTTG
AGTACTCACCAGTCACAGAAAAGCATCTTACGGATGGCATGACAGTAAGAGAATTATGCAGTGCTGCCAT
AACCATGAGTGATAACACTGCGGCCAACTTACTTCTGACAACGATCGGAGGACCGAAGGAGCTAACCGCT
TTTTTGCACAACATGGGGGATCATGTAACTCGCCTTGATCGTTGGGAACCGGAGCTGAATGAAGCCATAC
CAAACGACGAGCGTGACACCACGATGCCTGTAGCAATGGCAACAACGTTGCGCAAACTATTAACTGGCGA
ACTACTTACTCTAGCTTCCCGGCAACAATTAATAGACTGGATGGAGGCGGATAAAGTTGCAGGACCACTT
CTGCGCTCGGCCCTTCCGGCTGGCTGGTTTATTGCTGATAAATCTGGAGCCGGTGAGCGTGGGTCTCGCG
GTATCATTGCAGCACTGGGGCCAGATGGTAAGCCCTCCCGTATCGTAGTTATCTACACGACGGGGAGTCA
GGCAACTATGGATGAACGAAATAGACAGATCGCTGAGATAGGTGCCTCACTGATTAAGCATTGGTAACTG
TCAGACCAAGTTTACTCATATATACTTTAGATTGATTTAAAACTTCATTTTTAATTTAAAAGGATCTAGG
TGAAGATCCTTTTTGATAATCTCATGACCAAAATCCCTTAACGTGAGTTTTCGTTCCACTGAGCGTCAGA
CCCCGTAGAAAAGATCAAAGGATCTTCTTGAGATCCTTTTTTTCTGCGCGTAATCTGCTGCTTGCAAACA
AAAAAACCACCGCTACCAGCGGTGGTTTGTTTGCCGGATCAAGAGCTACCAACTCTTTTTCCGAAGGTAA
CTGGCTTCAGCAGAGCGCAGATACCAAATACTGTTCTTCTAGTGTAGCCGTAGTTAGGCCACCACTTCAA
GAACTCTGTAGCACCGCCTACATACCTCGCTCTGCTAATCCTGTTACCAGTGGCTGCTGCCAGTGGCGAT
AAGTCGTGTCTTACCGGGTTGGACTCAAGACGATAGTTACCGGATAAGGCGCAGCGGTCGGGCTGAACGG
GGGGTTCGTGCACACAGCCCAGCTTGGAGCGAACGACCTACACCGAACTGAGATACCTACAGCGTGAGCT
ATGAGAAAGCGCCACGCTTCCCGAAGGGAGAAAGGCGGACAGGTATCCGGTAAGCGGCAGGGTCGGAACA
GGAGAGCGCACGAGGGAGCTTCCAGGGGGAAACGCCTGGTATCTTTATAGTCCTGTCGGGTTTCGCCACC
TCTGACTTGAGCGTCGATTTTTGTGATGCTCGTCAGGGGGGCGGAGCCTATGGAAAAACGCCAGCAACGC
GGCCTTTTTACGGTTCCTGGCCTTTTGCTGGCCTTTTGCTCACATGTTCTTTCCTGCGTTATCCCCTGAT
TCTGTGGATAACCGTATTACCGCCTTTGAGTGAGCTGATACCGCTCGCCGCAGCCGAACGACCGAGCGCA
GCGAGTCAGTGAGCGAGGAAGCGGAAGAGCGCCCAATACGCAAACCGCCTCTCCCCGCGCGTTGGCCGAT
TCATTAATGCAGCTGGCACGACAGGTTTCCCGACTGGAAAGCGGGCAGTGAGCGCAACGCAATTAATGTG
AGTTAGCTCACTCATTAGGCACCCCAGGCTTTACACTTTATGCTTCCGGCTCGTATGTTGTGTGGAATTG
TGAGCGGATAACAATTTCACACAGGAAACAGCTATGACCATGATTACGCCAAGCGCGCAATTAACCCTCA
CTAAAGGGAACAAAAGCTGGAGCTGCAAGC
