>Addgene plasmid #143730 | TFORF0781 | depositor partial sequence | sequence record 283320 | Insert
ACCGCCACCATGGGACCATTGCAATTTAGAGATGTGGCCATAGAATTCTCTCTGGAGGAGTGGCATTGCC
TGGACACTGCACAGCGGAATCTATATAGGAATGTGATGTTAGAGAACTACAGTAACCTGGTCTTCCTTGG
TATTGTTGTCTCTAAGCCAGACCTGATCGCCCATCTGGAGCAAGGAAAAAAACCTTTGACTATGAAGAGA
CATGAGATGGTAGCCAACCCCTCAGTTATATGTTCTCATTTTGCCCAAGATCTTTGGCCAGAGCAGAACA
TAAAAGATTCTTTCCAAAAAGTGATACTGAGAAGATATGAAAAACGTGGACATGGAAATTTACAGTTAAT
AAAAAGGTGTGAAAGTGTAGATGAGTGTAAGGTGCACACAGGAGGTTATAATGGACTTAACCAGTGTAGT
ACAACTACCCAGAGCAAAGTATTTCAATGTGATAAATATGGGAAAGTCTTTCATAAATTTTCAAATTCAA
ATAGACATAATATAAGACATACTGAAAAAAAACCTTTCAAATGCATAGAATGTGGCAAAGCTTTTAACCA
GTTCTCAACCCTTATAACACATAAGAAAATTCATACTGGAGAGAAACCCTACATTTGTGAAGAATGTGGC
AAAGCCTTTAAGTACTCCTCTGCCCTTAATACACATAAGAGAATTCATACTGGAGAGAAACCATACAAGT
GTGATAAATGTGACAAAGCCTTTATTGCATCCTCAACCCTTAGTAAACATGAGATCATTCATACTGGAAA
GAAACCCTACAAGTGTGAAGAATGTGGCAAAGCTTTTAACCAATCCTCGACACTTACTAAACATAAGAAA
ATTCATACTGGAGAGAAACCCTACAAATGTGAAGAATGTGGCAAAGCTTTTAACCAATCCTCAACACTTA
CTAAACATAAGAAAATTCATACTGGAGAGAAGCCCTACGTTTGTGAAGAATGTGGCAAAGCCTTTAAGTA
CTCCCGTATCCTTACTACACATAAGAGAATTCATACTGGAGAGAAACCATACAAGTGTAATAAATGTGGC
AAAGCCTTTATTGCATCCTCAACCCTTAGTAGACATGAGTTCATTCATATGGGAAAGAAACATTACAAAT
GTGAAGAATGTGGCAAAGCCTTCATTTGGTCCTCAGTCCTAACTAGACATAAGAGAGTTCATACTGGAGA
GAAGCCCTACAAATGTGAAGAATGTGGCAAAGCCTTTAAGTACTCCTCTACCCTTAGTTCACATAAGAGA
AGTCATACTGGAGAGAAACCCTACAAATGTGAAGAATGTGGCAAAGCCTTTGTTGCATCCTCAACCCTTA
GTAAACATGAGATCATTCATACTGGAAAGAAACCCTACAAGTGTGAAGAATGTGGCAAAGCTTTTAACCA
GTCCTCATCCCTTACTAAACATAAGAAAATTCATACTGGAGAGAAACCCTACAAATGTGAAGAATGTGGC
AAAGCTTTTAACCAGTCCTCTTCCCTTACTAAACATAAGAAAATTCATACTGGAGAGAAACCCTACAAAT
GTGAAGAATGTGGCAAAGCTTTTAACCAGTCCTCAACCCTTATTAAACATAAGAAAATTCATACTAGAGA
GAAACCCTACAAATGTGAAGAATGTGGCAAAGCTTTTCACCTATCCACACACCTTACTACACATAAGATA
CTTCATACTGGAGAGAAACCTTATAGATGTAGAGAATGTGGCAAAGCTTTTAACCATTCTGCAACCCTTT
CTTCACATAAGAAAATCCATTCTGGAGAGAAACCATACGAGTGTGATAAATGTGGCAAAGCCTTTATTTC
ACCCTCAAGCCTTAGTAGACATGAGATAATTCATACTGGGGAGAAACCCTAGTAATGAACTAGTCCGTAA
CTTGAAAGTATTTCGATTTCTTGGCTTTATATATCTTGTGGAAAGGACGATCATGATGCGGTCAGAGCAA
GCCG
