>Addgene plasmid #143730 | TFORF0781 | depositor partial sequence | sequence record 283321 | Barcode
TCATGATGCGGTCAGAGCAAGCCG
